Addgene plasmid #125055: pKmK.T3
Purpose: Storage plasmid for K.marxianus terminator; type 4 part
Depositing lab: John Morrissey. Depositing organization: University College Cork. Publication: Biological Parts for Kluyveromyces marxianus Synthetic Biology. Rajkumar AS, Varela JA, Juergens H, Daran JG, Morrissey JP. Front Bioeng Biotechnol. 2019 May 7;7:97. doi: 10.3389/fbioe.2019.00097. eCollection 2019. PubMed 31134195.
Backbone
  Vector backbone: YTK001
  Backbone manufacturer: Dueber lab, UC Berkeley
  Backbone size w/o insert (bp): 1667
  Vector type: Yeast Expression, Synthetic Biology
Growth in bacteria
  Bacterial resistance: Chloramphenicol, 25 μg/mL
  Growth temperature: 37°C
  Growth strain: DH5alpha
  Copy number: High Copy
Gene/Insert
  Gene/Insert name: KMXK_A3020 terminator
  Insert size (bp): 250
  Cloning method: Restriction Enzyme; 5′ cloning site BsmBI (destroyed during cloning); 3′ cloning site BsmBI (destroyed during cloning)
  Sequencing primers: 5′ tttgctggccttttgctc; 3′ catctggatttgttcagaacg
Terms and licenses: Academic/Nonprofit Terms; Industry Terms: Not Available to Industry
Depositor comments: Contains the appropriate YTK-compatible Golden Gate overhangs for a type 4 part Please note that the minor differences between the Addgene NGS results and depositor's annotated sequence do not affect the plasmid function.
How to cite: pKmK.T3 was a gift from John Morrissey (Addgene plasmid # 125055 ; http://n2t.net/addgene:125055 ; RRID:Addgene_125055)
