[The description below was written by a language model from this plasmid's Addgene catalogue record and pLannotate feature annotations shown in this document.]
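Description:
pKmK.T3 is a small part-storage plasmid from a Kluyveromyces marxianus synthetic biology toolkit, built on the YTK001 entry vector of the modular yeast toolkit (YTK) Golden Gate system. It holds a single regulatory element, the roughly 250 bp terminator of the K. marxianus gene KMXK_A3020, formatted as a type 4 part, which is the terminator position in the YTK assembly hierarchy. The fragment was inserted through BsmBI sites that were destroyed in the process, and the depositor notes that it carries the YTK-compatible overhangs for a type 4 part, so it can be released and joined in order with promoter and coding-sequence parts during Golden Gate assembly of a transcription unit.

The sequenced record of 1,916 nt matches the stated backbone and insert sizes. Its automated annotation identifies only bacterial maintenance elements: a high-copy ColE1/pUC-type origin of replication, and the E. coli cat gene with its native promoter, followed by a minimal lambda t0 terminator, which confers chloramphenicol resistance. The K. marxianus terminator itself is not called by the annotation tool and presumably lies in the unannotated region. No yeast origin, yeast selectable marker, promoter or coding sequence is recorded, so although it is catalogued under yeast expression, the plasmid functions as an E. coli-propagated source of a standard part rather than as an expression vector in its own right. The depositor states that minor differences between the sequencing result and their annotated sequence do not affect function. Its typical use is to supply a native terminator when constructing expression cassettes for engineering K. marxianus.
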