Features (pLannotate 1.2.2; 4 found; start..end, strand, type, name):
    281..315     -  terminator     lambda t0 terminator: minimal transcription terminator from phage lambda (Scholtissek and Grosse, 1987)
    389..1045    -  CDS            cat: CAT_ECOLX - Experimental evidence at protein level: Swiss-Prot protein existence level 1. This enzyme is an effector of chloramphenicol resistance in bacteria. From Escherichia coli. This protein is used as a marker in many commonly used cloning vectors, such as pACYC184.
   1046..1143    -  promoter       cat promoter: promoter of the E. coli cat gene encoding chloramphenicol acetyltransferase
   1227..1815    +  rep_origin     ori: high-copy-number ColE1/pMB1/pBR322/pUC origin of replication
>Addgene plasmid #125055 | pKmK.T3 | addgene full sequence | sequence record 244907 | Addgene NGS Result
TCGGTCTCAATCCATATAAAAACCGGTCACGTGAGCGCGAGCAATCGCCGATTACCCTCTCACAAGGGTC
CTTCTACTTCCTATTCTGTGTTCCCCGTTCCCCGGTTCTTATATTTTCCCTATTACTACATAATCACCAT
ATATAAGATGCGATGATTCGACCCTGATAGACAAGACAAGACAGGCTCTTCAATGATATAGAGACACGGT
GTAGCCTTCTTTTTTTTTGCGTGGGTCATTGCAACAGCTTAGCTAACAACAACGCTGTGAGACCAGACCA
ATAAAAAACGCCCGGCGGCAACCGAGCGTTCTGAACAAATCCAGATGGAGTTCTGAGGTCATTACTGGAT
CTATCAACAGGAGTCCAAGCGAGCTCGATATCAAATTACGCCCCGCCCTGCCACTCATCGCAGTACTGTT
GTAATTCATTAAGCATTCTGCCGACATGGAAGCCATCACAAACGGCATGATGAACCTGAATCGCCAGCGG
CATCAGCACCTTGTCGCCTTGCGTATAATATTTGCCCATGGTGAAAACGGGGGCGAAGAAGTTGTCCATA
TTGGCCACGTTTAAATCAAAACTGGTGAAACTCACCCAGGGATTGGCTGAAACGAAAAACATATTCTCAA
TAAACCCTTTAGGGAAATAGGCCAGGTTTTCACCGTAACACGCCACATCTTGCGAATATATGTGTAGAAA
CTGCCGGAAATCGTCGTGGTATTCACTCCAGAGCGATGAAAACGTTTCAGTTTGCTCATGGAAAACGGTG
TAACAAGGGTGAACACTATCCCATATCACCAGCTCACCGTCTTTCATTGCCATACGAAATTCCGGATGAG
CATTCATCAGGCGGGCAAGAATGTGAATAAAGGCCGGATAAAACTTGTGCTTATTTTTCTTTACGGTCTT
TAAAAAGGCCGTAATATCCAGCTGAACGGTCTGGTTATAGGTACATTGAGCAACTGACTGAAATGCCTCA
AAATGTTCTTTACGATGCCATTGGGATATATCAACGGTGGTATATCCAGTGATTTTTTTCTCCATTTTAG
CTTCCTTAGCTCCTGAAAATCTCGATAACTCAAAAAATACGCCCGGTAGTGATCTTATTTCATTATGGTG
AAAGTTGGAACCTCTTACGTGCCCGATCAATCATGACCAAAATCCCTTAACGTGAGTTTTCGTTCCACTG
AGCGTCAGACCCCGTAGAAAAGATCAAAGGATCTTCTTGAGATCCTTTTTTTCTGCGCGTAATCTGCTGC
TTGCAAACAAAAAAACCACCGCTACCAGCGGTGGTTTGTTTGCCGGATCAAGAGCTACCAACTCTTTTTC
CGAAGGTAACTGGCTTCAGCAGAGCGCAGATACCAAATACTGTTCTTCTAGTGTAGCCGTAGTTAGGCCA
CCACTTCAAGAACTCTGTAGCACCGCCTACATACCTCGCTCTGCTAATCCTGTTACCAGTGGCTGCTGCC
AGTGGCGATAAGTCGTGTCTTACCGGGTTGGACTCAAGACGATAGTTACCGGATAAGGCGCAGCGGTCGG
GCTGAACGGGGGGTTCGTGCACACAGCCCAGCTTGGAGCGAACGACCTACACCGAACTGAGATACCTACA
GCGTGAGCTATGAGAAAGCGCCACGCTTCCCGAAGGGAGAAAGGCGGACAGGTATCCGGTAAGCGGCAGG
GTCGGAACAGGAGAGCGCACGAGGGAGCTTCCAGGGGGAAACGCCTGGTATCTTTATAGTCCTGTCGGGT
TTCGCCACCTCTGACTTGAGCGTCGATTTTTGTGATGCTCGTCAGGGGGGCGGAGCCTATGGAAAAACGC
CAGCAACGCGGCCTTTTTACGGTTCCTGGCCTTTTGCTGGCCTTTTGCTCACATGTTCTTTCCTGCGTTA
TCCCCTGATTCTGTGGATAACCGTAG
